>Addgene plasmid #29377 | pTH355-SUP45-T55A | addgene partial sequence | sequence record 34706 | 29377 with ySUP45-R (aaaacgaagcgcagattgac)
TGGCGACGACGGTAAATTTATGGTAAAACAGTTCTCGGTATTACCGGACACAGAACCAAACAAAGTACCT
TGACCGTCCATGACTATAAAACCGAACTTGTCGTCAGCTTGAAGCAATTCCGAAAGAACTTCTGTATGAA
ATTTGTTATCACACAAATATAAGGATGTGTTGATAGGTTTGTAAGGTTCGATGTCAAAAGTGACCTTTTT
TTCTTTACCATCTTCAGTGATGATATCACCACAATATAAAACTAAACCGTTCTTGGGCAAAGTATTATAT
AGCTTCAACTTTTGTTGGGTGGAAGTGATAGCAGATAAAACGGAAAGACGATTAACCCTAGATTTAATAT
TCGAGGCAGCACCATATTCATCTGTTAACATTTTTTGGTACAGTGGAATTTGACCCTTAGGAGGAATAAC
TAAGGAAATCATAGAAGTACCATTACCTCTAGCTTTTTCTAAAGATTGGACCAACTTCTTGACCTTCCAG
ATCTCAATATTTTTTTCAACCTCGTTATCCATTATTGAAGTATTTCCTTTGTCTATTTCTGTAGTCTTAA
TAAGGAGACAAGCCGAAATGAATTAAGAAATAAAGGTGTCGTTAAGGCCACACCAACAGTATATCAGTTA
AAAATACAGTGATGTATTTCATTGATTTGACGCTTAGCACTGGATTTCTGAAAAAATTTTTCATTCAGGG
TCAACGGAATAATCCGGGTAATAAAGACGGCGCTATCAAACGGTATTACTGAAAAATGTACAAATG
