>Addgene plasmid #29377 | pTH355-SUP45-T55A | addgene partial sequence | sequence record 34707 | 29377 with M13R
ACTAAAGGGAACAAAAGCTGGTACCGGGCCCCCCCTCGAGGTCGACGGTATCGATAAGCTTATCGATACC
GTCGAGGCTTTTGAAGAGAAACTCTCCTTTCACTGTATTTTCTACGTAATATACACGGTCCTCTAAACCC
ACTATGTACTTTCAACAAAGGAATTAGCTCAATATAGAGCAAAAGGTTTACCAAGTATATATTATATTGT
ACAAAAAATTAAAAGCGAATTTAATTTAAATCTGGCATCTAGTGATTAAATTCTTTTTGATTCGATTTTT
TTCTCCCCCTTTTATTTATTTAAATGAAATCATAGTCGGATCCTTCATCTTCGTCATAATATTCATCCTC
AGATTCATCAACTAGTTGTTCAAAATTAACTTTGTAACGCAGCATGGCACCAATACCACCAAAACCTGTG
ACAAATTGGGCACCTTCTGAAGATTTGTCTGTGATGAATTCCAAGGTAGCACCGAAGTTTTTGTAGTTAG
CTGCTAGCCATTCAATTAAAGGTTCTTCGGAGACAACGTCCATTTCTTGGCCGGTAGCTTTGTCAATAGC
AAACGACTTGTCCTTGGCTTCTGGTTCAGCGAATTTTATAACCTCATTATCCTCGGCATCTTTAAATGTA
TATCTGATAGTTTCCAAATTTTCGAAAACAATTAATTTTTCGACTGCACCTAAATCCAATGCCTTTAAAG
TATCATCTATACCATAACAGAATTTACCAGTGTCCTGGGAAATTTCGTCAAAATATGCCTCCAATAATTT
CTTTTCTTGAACATACTTGACATTGGCCAACGCTTCGGCAGAAAGTTCGATAGCCTGGTTGAAACCGTTT
TCACCACCATAAGAAACATCCACGATGGAAATAACCTTACATGCTAGTCTTGGATCG
