[The description below was written by a language model from this plasmid's Addgene catalogue record.]
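Description:
pTH355-SUP45-T55A is a yeast expression plasmid built on the pRS315 shuttle backbone, a centromeric (CEN/ARS) vector that is maintained at low copy in Saccharomyces cerevisiae and selected through the LEU2 auxotrophic marker. In Escherichia coli it is propagated under ampicillin selection. The backbone is recorded as about 6 kb, and the insert adds roughly a further 3 kb, cloned between XbaI and HindIII sites that both remain intact.

The insert is a genomic fragment of the S. cerevisiae SUP45 gene, which encodes eukaryotic translation release factor 1 (eRF1), the protein that recognises stop codons in the ribosomal A site and triggers release of the completed polypeptide. The coding sequence carries a T55A substitution. The fragment includes 1432 bp of sequence upstream of the start codon and 241 bp downstream of the stop codon. Expression is therefore presumably driven by the gene's native promoter and ended by its own 3′ region rather than by heterologous regulatory elements. Combined with the low-copy backbone, this arrangement should give near-physiological levels of the mutant protein. No epitope tags or reporters are recorded.

The associated study examined decoding accuracy in eRF1 mutants and how it correlates with pleiotropic quantitative traits in yeast. This suggests the plasmid serves to supply the T55A allele so that its effects on stop codon recognition, termination efficiency and wider cellular phenotypes can be compared with wild-type SUP45 and other mutants. The record does not describe the host strains or the exact experimental strategy, and no feature table was provided for the construct.
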