Addgene plasmid #29377: pTH355-SUP45-T55A
Depositing lab: Tobias von der Haar. Depositing organization: London and South East University Group (LASE). Publication: Decoding accuracy in eRF1 mutants and its correlation with pleiotropic quantitative traits in yeast. Merritt GH, Naemi WR, Mugnier P, Webb HM, Tuite MF, von der Haar T. Nucleic Acids Res. 2010 Sep . 38(16):5479-92. 10.1093/nar/gkq338 PubMed 20444877.
Backbone
  Vector backbone: pRS315
  Backbone size w/o insert (bp): 5976
  Vector type: Yeast Expression
  Selectable markers: LEU2
Growth in bacteria
  Bacterial resistance: Ampicillin, 100 μg/mL
  Growth temperature: 37°C
  Growth strain: DH5alpha
  Copy number: Low Copy
Gene/Insert
  Gene/Insert name: SUP45 gene encoding translation release factor 1 from S. cerevisiae (alt name: eRF1)
  Species: S. cerevisiae (budding yeast)
  Insert size (bp): 2984
  Mutation: T55A mutant gene including genomic sequence 1432 bp upstream of AUG and 241 bp downstream of stop codon.
  GenBank ID: NM_001178491
  Entrez Gene: SUP45 (a.k.a. YBR143C, SAL4, SUP1, SUP47)
  Cloning method: Restriction Enzyme; 5′ cloning site XbaI (not destroyed); 3′ cloning site HindIII (not destroyed)
  Sequencing primers: 5′ n/a
Terms and licenses: Academic/Nonprofit Terms; Industry Terms: Not Available to Industry
How to cite: pTH355-SUP45-T55A was a gift from Tobias von der Haar (Addgene plasmid # 29377 ; http://n2t.net/addgene:29377 ; RRID:Addgene_29377)
